Addgene plasmid #31727: pDONR223-MCU-E257A
Depositing lab: Vamsi Mootha. Depositing organization: Massachusetts General Hospital. Publication: Integrative genomics identifies MCU as an essential component of the mitochondrial calcium uniporter. Baughman JM, Perocchi F, Girgis HS, Plovanich M, Belcher-Timme CA, Sancak Y, Bao XR, Strittmatter L, Goldberger O, Bogorad RL, Koteliansky V, Mootha VK. Nature. 2011 Jun 19;476(7360):341-5. doi: 10.1038/nature10234. PubMed 21685886.
Backbone
  Vector backbone: pDONR223
  Backbone manufacturer: Invitrogen
  Backbone size w/o insert (bp): 2787
  Modifications to backbone: None
  Vector type: pDONR Gateway
Growth in bacteria
  Bacterial resistance: Spectinomycin, 50 μg/mL
  Growth temperature: 37°C
  Growth strain: Top10/P3
  Copy number: Unknown
Gene/Insert
  Gene/Insert name: MCU (alt name: CCDC109A)
  Species: H. sapiens (human)
  Insert size (bp): 1056
  Mutation: Changed E257 to Alanine
  GenBank ID: NM_138357
  Entrez Gene: MCU (a.k.a. C10orf42, CCDC109A, HsMCU)
  Tag / fusion protein: None
  Cloning method: Gateway Cloning
  Sequencing primers: 5′ M13 (-21) Forward; 3′ M13 Reverse
Terms and licenses: Academic/Nonprofit Terms; Industry Terms: Not Available to Industry
How to cite: pDONR223-MCU-E257A was a gift from Vamsi Mootha (Addgene plasmid # 31727 ; http://n2t.net/addgene:31727 ; RRID:Addgene_31727)
