[The description below was written by a language model from this plasmid's Addgene catalogue record and pLannotate feature annotations shown in this document.]
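Description:
pDONR223-MCU-E257A is a Gateway entry clone built in the Invitrogen pDONR223 backbone, carrying the human mitochondrial calcium uniporter gene MCU (also known as CCDC109A or C10orf42) with a point mutation that replaces glutamate 257 with alanine. The full plasmid is about 3.8 kb, with an insert of roughly 1.06 kb. It is maintained in E. coli through a high-copy ColE1/pUC-type origin and selected with spectinomycin via the aadA aminoglycoside adenylyltransferase gene (SmR). The annotation places a class 1 integron Pc promoter fragment and a short gentamicin acetyltransferase remnant upstream of that marker. These, like the small lacI and lacZα fragments, appear to be backbone remnants rather than functional elements.

The MCU coding sequence carries no tag or fusion partner and sits between two attL recombination sites. The automated annotation labels these attL3 and attL2, and the upstream call may simply reflect the similarity among attL variants. The sites allow the open reading frame to be moved by an LR Clonase reaction into any compatible Gateway destination vector. The rrnB T1 and T2 terminators lie upstream of the cassette, where they limit read-through transcription into the insert. A T7 promoter lies just beyond the downstream att site and points back towards the insert. No promoter suited to expressing MCU in mammalian cells is present, so the plasmid is a shuttle and storage vector rather than an expression construct. Its evident use is as a source for generating expression clones of the E257A mutant, for comparison with wild-type MCU in studies of mitochondrial calcium uniporter function. The record does not state the functional consequence of the substitution.
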