Features (pLannotate 1.2.2; 12 found; start..end, strand, type, name):
    121..213     +  CDS            lacI (fragment): lac repressor; lacI; The lac repressor binds to the lac operator to inhibit transcription in E. coli. This inhibition can be relieved by adding lactose or isopropyl-β-D-thiogalactopyranoside (IPTG).
    268..295     -  terminator     rrnB T2 terminator: transcription terminator T2 from the E. coli rrnB gene
    427..470     +  terminator     rrnB T1 terminator: Escherichia coli rrnB; transcription terminator T1 from the E. coli rrnB gene
    517..553     -  CDS            lacZα (fragment): LacZα fragment of β-galactosidase; lacZ fragment
    570..665     +  protein_bind   attL3: mutant version of attL; recombination site for the Gateway® LR reaction LR Clonase™
    668..1720    +  CDS            MCU: MCU_HUMAN - Also known as C10orf42 From Homo sapiens (Human).
   1723..1821    -  protein_bind   attL2: mutant version of attL; recombination site for the Gateway® LR reaction LR Clonase™
   1839..1857    -  promoter       T7 promoter: promoter for bacteriophage T7 RNA polymerase
   2047..2070    +  promoter       Pc promoter (fragment): intI1 (promoter lies within the coding sequence); class 1 integron promoter
   2246..2302    +  CDS            GmR (fragment): gentamycin acetyltransferase; aacC1; confers resistance to gentamycin
   2309..3100    +  CDS            SmR: aminoglycoside adenylyltransferase (Murphy, 1985); aadA; confers resistance to spectinomycin and streptomycin
   3193..3781    +  rep_origin     ori: high-copy-number ColE1/pMB1/pBR322/pUC origin of replication
>Addgene plasmid #31727 | pDONR223-MCU-E257A | depositor full sequence | sequence record 35616 | pDONR223-MCU-E257A sequence 3843 bps
CTTTCCTGCGTTATCCCCTGATTCTGTGGATAACCGTATTACCGCCTTTGAGTGAGCTGATACCGCTCGC
CGCAGCCGAACGACCGAGCGCAGCGAGTCAGTGAGCGAGGAAGCGGAAGAGCGCCCAATACGCAAACCGC
CTCTCCCCGCGCGTTGGCCGATTCATTAATGCAGCTGGCACGACAGGTTTCCCGACTGGAAAGCGGGCAG
TGAGCGCAACGCAATTAATACGCGTACCGCTAGCCAGGAAGAGTTTGTAGAAACGCAAAAAGGCCATCCG
TCAGGATGGCCTTCTGCTTAGTTTGATGCCTGGCAGTTTATGGCGGGCGTCCTGCCCGCCACCCTCCGGG
CCGTTGCTTCACAACGTTCAAATCCGCTCCCGGCGGATTTGTCCTACTCAGGAGAGCGTTCACCGACAAA
CAACAGATAAAACGAAAGGCCCAGTCTTCCGACTGAGCCTTTCGTTTTATTTGATGCCTGGCAGTTCCCT
ACTCTCGCGTTAACGCTAGCATGGATGTTTTCCCAGTCACGACGTTGTAAAACGACGGCCAGTCTTAAGC
TCGGGCCCCAAATAATGATTTTATTTTGACTGATAGTGACCTGTTCGTTGCAACAAATTGATGAGCAATG
CTTTTTTATAATGCCAACTTTGTACAAAAAAGTTGGCATGGCGGCCGCCGCAGGTAGATCGCTCCTGCTG
CTCCTCTCCTCTCGGGGCGGCGGCGGCGGGGGCGCCGGCGGCTGCGGGGCGCTGACTGCCGGCTGCTTCC
CTGGGCTGGGCGTCAGCCGCCACCGGCAGCAGCAGCACCACCGGACGGTACACCAGAGGATCGCTTCCTG
GCAGAATTTGGGAGCTGTTTATTGCAGCACTGTTGTGCCCTCTGATGATGTTACAGTGGTTTATCAAAAT
GGGTTACCTGTGATATCTGTGAGGCTACCATCCCGGCGTGAACGCTGTCAGTTCACACTCAAGCCTATCT
CTGACTCTGTTGGTGTATTTTTACGACAACTGCAAGAAGAGGATCGGGGAATTGACAGAGTTGCTATCTA
TTCACCAGATGGTGTTCGCGTTGCTGCTTCAACAGGAATAGACCTCCTCCTCCTTGATGACTTTAAGCTG
GTCATTAATGACTTAACATACCACGTACGACCACCAAAAAGAGACCTCTTAAGTCATGAAAATGCAGCAA
CGCTGAATGATGTAAAGACATTGGTCCAGCAACTATACACCACACTGTGCATTGAGCAGCACCAGTTAAA
CAAGGAAAGGGAGCTTATTGAAAGACTAGAGGATCTCAAAGAGCAGCTGGCTCCCCTGGAAAAGGTACGA
ATTGAGATTAGCAGAAAAGCTGAGAAGAGGACCACTTTGGTGCTATGGGGTGGCCTTGCCTACATGGCCA
CACAGTTTGGCATTTTGGCCCGGCTTACCTGGTGGGCCTATTCCTGGGACATCATGGAGCCAGTAACATA
CTTCATCACATATGGAAGTGCCATGGCAATGTATGCATATTTTGTAATGACACGCCAGGAATATGTTTAT
CCAGAAGCCAGAGACAGACAATACTTACTATTTTTCCATAAAGGAGCCAAAAAGTCACGTTTTGACCTAG
AGAAATACAATCAACTCAAGGATGCAATTGCTCAGGCAGAAATGGACCTTAAGAGACTGAGAGACCCATT
ACAAGTACATCTGCCTCTCCGACAAATTGGTGAAAAAGATTGCCCAACTTTCTTGTACAAAGTTGGCATT
ATAAGAAAGCATTGCTTATCAATTTGTTGCAACGAACAGGTCACTATCAGTCAAAATAAAATCATTATTT
GCCATCCAGCTGATATCCCCTATAGTGAGTCGTATTACATGGTCATAGCTGTTTCCTGGCAGCTCTGGCC
CGTGTCTCAAAATCTCTGATGTTACATTGCACAAGATAAAAATATATCATCATGCCTCCTCTAGACCAGC
CAGGACAGAAATGCCTCGACTTCGCTGCTGCCCAAGGTTGCCGGGTGACGCACACCGTGGAAACGGATGA
AGGCACGAACCCAGTGGACATAAGCCTGTTCGGTTCGTAAGCTGTAATGCAAGTAGCGTATGCGCTCACG
CAACTGGTCCAGAACCTTGACCGAACGCAGCGGTGGTAACGGCGCAGTGGCGGTTTTCATGGCTTGTTAT
GACTGTTTTTTTGGGGTACAGTCTATGCCTCGGGCATCCAAGCAGCAAGCGCGTTACGCCGTGGGTCGAT
GTTTGATGTTATGGAGCAGCAACGATGTTACGCAGCAGGGCAGTCGCCCTAAAACAAAGTTAAACATCAT
GAGGGAAGCGGTGATCGCCGAAGTATCGACTCAACTATCAGAGGTAGTTGGCGTCATCGAGCGCCATCTC
GAACCGACGTTGCTGGCCGTACATTTGTACGGCTCCGCAGTGGATGGCGGCCTGAAGCCACACAGTGATA
TTGATTTGCTGGTTACGGTGACCGTAAGGCTTGATGAAACAACGCGGCGAGCTTTGATCAACGACCTTTT
GGAAACTTCGGCTTCCCCTGGAGAGAGCGAGATTCTCCGCGCTGTAGAAGTCACCATTGTTGTGCACGAC
GACATCATTCCGTGGCGTTATCCAGCTAAGCGCGAACTGCAATTTGGAGAATGGCAGCGCAATGACATTC
TTGCAGGTATCTTCGAGCCAGCCACGATCGACATTGATCTGGCTATCTTGCTGACAAAAGCAAGAGAACA
TAGCGTTGCCTTGGTAGGTCCAGCGGCGGAGGAACTCTTTGATCCGGTTCCTGAACAGGATCTATTTGAG
GCGCTAAATGAAACCTTAACGCTATGGAACTCGCCGCCCGACTGGGCTGGCGATGAGCGAAATGTAGTGC
TTACGTTGTCCCGCATTTGGTACAGCGCAGTAACCGGCAAAATCGCGCCGAAGGATGTCGCTGCCGACTG
GGCAATGGAGCGCCTGCCGGCCCAGTATCAGCCCGTCATACTTGAAGCTAGACAGGCTTATCTTGGACAA
GAAGAAGATCGCTTGGCCTCGCGCGCAGATCAGTTGGAAGAATTTGTCCACTACGTGAAAGGCGAGATCA
CCAAGGTAGTCGGCAAATAACCCTCGAGCCACCCATGACCAAAATCCCTTAACGTGAGTTACGCGTCGTT
CCACTGAGCGTCAGACCCCGTAGAAAAGATCAAAGGATCTTCTTGAGATCCTTTTTTTCTGCGCGTAATC
TGCTGCTTGCAAACAAAAAAACCACCGCTACCAGCGGTGGTTTGTTTGCCGGATCAAGAGCTACCAACTC
TTTTTCCGAAGGTAACTGGCTTCAGCAGAGCGCAGATACCAAATACTGTCCTTCTAGTGTAGCCGTAGTT
AGGCCACCACTTCAAGAACTCTGTAGCACCGCCTACATACCTCGCTCTGCTAATCCTGTTACCAGTGGCT
GCTGCCAGTGGCGATAAGTCGTGTCTTACCGGGTTGGACTCAAGACGATAGTTACCGGATAAGGCGCAGC
GGTCGGGCTGAACGGGGGGTTCGTGCACACAGCCCAGCTTGGAGCGAACGACCTACACCGAACTGAGATA
CCTACAGCGTGAGCATTGAGAAAGCGCCACGCTTCCCGAAGGGAGAAAGGCGGACAGGTATCCGGTAAGC
GGCAGGGTCGGAACAGGAGAGCGCACGAGGGAGCTTCCAGGGGGAAACGCCTGGTATCTTTATAGTCCTG
TCGGGTTTCGCCACCTCTGACTTGAGCGTCGATTTTTGTGATGCTCGTCAGGGGGGCGGAGCCTATGGAA
AAACGCCAGCAACGCGGCCTTTTTACGGTTCCTGGCCTTTTGCTGGCCTTTTGCTCACATGTT
