>Addgene plasmid #31727 | pDONR223-MCU-E257A | addgene partial sequence | sequence record 36761 | M13rev
ACNTGGGGANCAGCTGGAGGCAATAATGATTTTATTTTGACTGATAGTGACCTGTTCGTTGCAACAAATT
GATAAGCAATGCTTTCTTATAATGCCAACTTTGTACAAGAAAGTTGGGCAATCTTTTTCACCAATTTGTC
GGAGAGGCAGATGTACTTGTAATGGGTCTCTCAGTCTCTTAAGGTCCATTTCTGCCTGAGCAATTGCATC
CTTGAGTTGATTGTATTTCTCTAGGTCAAAACGTGACTTTTTGGCTCCTTTATGGAAAAATAGTAAGTAT
TGTCTGTCTCTGGCTTCTGGATAAACATATTCCTGGCGTGTCATTACAAAATATGCATACATTGCCATGG
CACTTCCATATGTGATGAAGTATGTTACTGGCTCCATGATGTCCCAGGAATAGGCCCACCAGGTAAGCCG
GGCCAAAATGCCAAACTGTGTGGCCATGTAGGCAAGGCCACCCCATAGCACCAAAGTGGTCCTCTTCTCA
GCTTTTCTGCTAATCTCAATTCGTACCTTTTCCAGGGGAGCCAGCTGCTCTTTGAGATCCTCTAGTCTTT
CAATAAGCTCCCTTTCCTTGTTTAACTGGTGCTGCTCAATGCACAGTGTGGTGTATAGTTGCTGGACCAA
TGTCTTTACATCATTCAGCGTTGCTGCATTTTCATGACTTAAGAGGTCTCTTTTTGGTGGTCGTACGTGG
TATGTTAAGTCATTAATGACCAGCTTAAAGTCATCAAGGAGGAGGAGGTCTATTCCTGTTGAAGCAGCAA
CGCGAACACCATCTGGTGAATAGATAGCAACTCTGTCAATCCCCCGATCCTCTTCTTGCAGTTGTCGTAA
AATACACCAACAGAGTCAGANATAGGCTTGAGTGTGANCTGACAGCGTCCCCGAGACC
