>Addgene plasmid #31727 | pDONR223-MCU-E257A | addgene partial sequence | sequence record 84850 | M13pUC-Fwd 5'-CCCAGTCACGACGTTGTAAAACG-3'
TTAAGCTCGGGCCCCAAATAATGATTTTATTTTGACTGATAGTGACCTGTTCGTTGCAACAAATTGATGA
GCAATGCTTTTTTATAATGCCAACTTTGTACAAAAAAGTTGGCATGGCGGCCGCCGCAGGTAGATCGCTC
CTGCTGCTCCTCTCCTCTCGGGGCGGCGGCGGCGGGGGCGCCGGCGGCTGCGGGGCGCTGACTGCCGGCT
GCTTCCCTGGGCTGGGCGTCAGCCGCCACCGGCAGCAGCAGCACCACCGGACGGTACACCAGAGGATCGC
TTCCTGGCAGAATTTGGGAGCTGTTTATTGCAGCACTGTTGTGCCCTCTGATGATGTTACAGTGGTTTAT
CAAAATGGGTTACCTGTGATATCTGTGAGGCTACCATCCCGGCGTGAACGCTGTCAGTTCACACTCAAGC
CTATCTCTGACTCTGTTGGTGTATTTTTACGACAACTGCAAGAAGAGGATCGGGGAATTGACAGAGTTGC
TATCTATTCACCAGATGGTGTTCGCGTTGCTGCTTCAACAGGAATAGACCTCCTCCTCCTTGATGACTTT
AAGCTGGTCATTAATGACTTAACATACCACGTACGACCACCAAAAAGAGACCTCTTAAGTCATGAAAATG
CAGCAACGCTGAATGATGTAAAGACATTGGTCCAGCAACTATACACCACACTGTGCATTGAGCAGCACCA
GTTAAACAAGGAAAGGGAGCTTATTGAAAGACTAGAGGATCTCAAAGAGCAGCTGGCTCCCCTGGAAAAG
GTACGAATTGAGATTAGCAGAAAAGCTGAGAAGAGGACCACTTTGGTGCTATGGGGTGGCCTTGCCTACA
TGGCCACACAGTTTGGCATTTTGGCCCGGCTTACCTGGTGGGCCTATTCCTGGGACATCATGGAGCCAGT
AACATACTTCATCACATATGGAAGTGCCATGGCAATGTATGCATATTTTGTAATGACACGCCAGGAATAT
GTTTATCCAGAAGCCAGAGACAGACAATACTTACTA
